>Addgene plasmid #100848 | pAAV.Syn.NES.jRCaMP1a.WPRE.SV40 | depositor full sequence | sequence record 189706 | pAAV.Syn.NES.jRCaMP1a.WPRE.SV40 sequence 5657 bps
TGCGCGCTCGCTCGCTCACTGAGGCCGCCCGGGCAAAGCCCGGGCGTCGGGCGACCTTTGGTCGCCCGGC
CTCAGTGAGCGAGCGAGCGCGCAGAGAGGGAGTGGCCAACTCCATCACTAGGGGTTCCTTGTAGTTAATG
ATTAACCCGCCATGCTACTTATCTACGTAGCCATGCTCTAGGAAGATCTCTGCAGAGGGCCCTGCGTATG
AGTGCAAGTGGGTTTTAGGACCAGGATGAGGCGGGGTGGGGGTGCCTACCTGACGACCGACCCCGACCCA
CTGGACAAGCACCCAACCCCCATTCCCCAAATTGCGCATCCCCTATCAGAGAGGGGGAGGGGAAACAGGA
TGCGGCGAGGCGCGTGCGCACTGCCAGCTTCAGCACCGCGGACAGTGCCTTCGCCCCCGCCTGGCGGCGC
GCGCCACCGCCGCCTCAGCACTGAAGGCGCGCTGACGTCACTCGCCGGTCCCCCGCAAACTCCCCTTCCC
GGCCACCTTGGTCGCGTCCGCGCCGCCGCCGGCCCAGCCGGACCGCACCACGCGAGGCGCGAGATAGGGG
GGCACGGGCGCGACCATCTGCGCTGCGGCGCCGGCGACTCAGCGCTGCCTCAGTCTGCGGTGGGCAGCGG
AGGAGTCGTGTCGTGCCTGAGAGCGCAGTCGAATTCAAGCTGCTAGCAAGGATCCACCCGCCACCATGCT
GCAGAACGAGCTTGCTCTTAAGTTGGCTGGACTTGATATTAACAAGACTGGAGGAGGTTCTCATCATCAT
CATCATCATGGTATGGCTAGCATGACTGGTGGACAGCAAATGGGTCGGGATCTGTACGACGATGACGATA
AGGATCTCGCAACAATGGTCGACTCATCACGTCGTAAGTGGAATAAGACAGGTCACGCAGTCAGAGCTAT
AGGTCGGCTGAGCTCAGCGATCAACTGCGAAATGATGTACCCAGCGGATGGTGGTCTGCGTGGTTACACT
CACATGGCGCTGAAAGTTGATGGCGGCGGTCACCTGTCCTGTTCTTTCGTGACCACCTACCGCTCCAAAA
AGACTGTCGGCAACATTAAGATGCCTGCCATTCATAGCGTCAGCCACCGTCTGGAGCGCCTGGAGGAGAG
CGATAACGAAATGTTTGTCGTACAGCGTGAACACGCAGTTGCCAAGTTTGTGGGCCTGGGTGGTGGCGGC
GGTACCGGAGGGAGCATGAACTCCCTGATCAAGGAGAACATGCGTATGAAAGTGGTTCTGGAAGGCTCCG
TAAACGGCCACCAGTTCAAATGCACTGGTGAAGGCGAAGGCAACCCGTATATGGGCACCCAGACTATGCG
TATCAAAGTGATCGAGGGTGGTCCGCTGCCGTTTGCGTTCGACATCCTGGCGACGTCCTTTATGTATGGC
TCCCGTACCTTCATCAAATATCCGAAAGGCATCCCGGATTTCTTTAAGCAGTCCTTCCCGGAAGGTTTTA
CCTGGGAACGTGTGACCCGTTACGAAGACGGCGGCGTAATTACCGTTATGCAAGACACGTCTCTGGAGGA
TGGCTGCCTGGTGTATCACGTGCAGGTTCGCGGTGTGAACTTCCCGAGCAATGGTGCTGTAATGCAAAAG
AAAACCAAAGGTTGGGAGCCTACGGACTCCCAAACCACTGAAGAGCAGATCGCAGAATTTAAAGAGGCTT
TCTCCCTATTTGACAAGGACGGGGATGGGACAATAACAACCAAGGAGCTGGGGACGGTGATGCGGTCTCT
GGGGCAGAACCCCACAGAAGCAGAGCTGCAGGACATGATCAATGAAGTAGATGCCGACGGTGACGGCACA
ATCGACTTCCCTGAGTTCCTGATTATGATGGCAAGAAAAATGAAATACACAGACAGTGAAGAAGAAATTA
GAGAAGCGTTCGGCGTGTTTGATAAGGATGGCAATGGCTACATCAGTGCAGCAGAGCTTCGCCACGTGAT
GACAAACCTTGGAGAGAAGTTAACAGATGAAGAGGTTGATGAAATGATCAGGGAAGCAGACAGCGATGGG
GATGGTCAGGTAAACTACGAAGAGTTTGTACAAATGATGACAGCGAAGTGAAAGCTTATCGATAATCAAC
CTCTGGATTACAAAATTTGTGAAAGATTGACTGGTATTCTTAACTATGTTGCTCCTTTTACGCTATGTGG
ATACGCTGCTTTAATGCCTTTGTATCATGCTATTGCTTCCCGTATGGCTTTCATTTTCTCCTCCTTGTAT
AAATCCTGGTTGCTGTCTCTTTATGAGGAGTTGTGGCCCGTTGTCAGGCAACGTGGCGTGGTGTGCACTG
TGTTTGCTGACGCAACCCCCACTGGTTGGGGCATTGCCACCACCTGTCAGCTCCTTTCCGGGACTTTCGC
TTTCCCCCTCCCTATTGCCACGGCGGAACTCATCGCCGCCTGCCTTGCCCGCTGCTGGACAGGGGCTCGG
CTGTTGGGCACTGACAATTCCGTGGTGTTGTCGGGGAAATCATCGTCCTTTCCTTGGCTGCTCGCCTGTG
TTGCCACCTGGATTCTGCGCGGGACGTCCTTCTGCTACGTCCCTTCGGCCCTCAATCCAGCGGACCTTCC
TTCCCGCGGCCTGCTGCCGGCTCTGCGGCCTCTTCCGCGTCTTCGCCTTCGCCCTCAGACGAGTCGGATC
TCCCTTTGGGCCGCCTCCCCGCATCGATACCGTCGACCTCGACCCGGGCGGCCGCTTCGAGCAGACATGA
TAAGATACATTGATGAGTTTGGACAAACCACAACTAGAATGCAGTGAAAAAAATGCTTTATTTGTGAAAT
TTGTGATGCTATTGCTTTATTTGTAACCATTATAAGCTGCAATAAACAAGTTAACAACAACAATTGCATT
CATTTTATGTTTCAGGTTCAGGGGGAGATGTGGGAGGTTTTTTAAAGCAAGTAAAACCTCTACAAATGTG
GTAAAATCGATAAGGATCTTCCTAGAGCATGGCTACGTAGATAAGTAGCATGGCGGGTTAATCATTAACT
ACAAGGAACCCCTAGTGATGGAGTTGGCCACTCCCTCTCTGCGCGCTCGCTCGCTCACTGAGGCCGGGCG
ACCAAAGGTCGCCCGACGCCCGGGCTTTGCCCGGGCGGCCTCAGTGAGCGAGCGAGCGCGCAGCTGGCGT
AATAGCGAAGAGGCCCGCACCGATCGCCCTTCCCAACAGTTGCGCAGCCTGAATGGCGAATGGG
[124 nt withheld, positions 3215-3338]
C
[91 nt withheld, positions 3340-3430]
A
[49 nt withheld, positions 3432-3480]
CCTTTGACGTTGGAGTCCACGTTCTTT
[37 nt withheld, positions 3508-3544]
ACCCTATCTCGGTCTATTCTTTTGATTTATAAGGGATTTTGCCGATTTCGGCCTATTGGTTAAAAAATGA
GCTGATTTAACAAAAATTTAACGCGAATTTTAACAAAATATTAACGCTTACAATTTAGGTGGCACTTTTC
GGGGAAATGTGCGCGGAACCCCTATTTGTTTATTTTTCTAAATACATTCAAATATGTATCCGCTCATGAG
ACAATAACCCTGATAAATGCTTCAATAATATTGAAAAAGGAAGAGTATGAGTATTCAACATTTCCGTGTC
GCCCTTATTCCCTTTTTTGCGGCATTTTGCCTTCCTGTTTTTGCTCACCCAGAAACGCTGGTGAAAGTAA
AAGATGCTGAAGATCAGTTGGGTGCACGAGTGGGTTACATCGAACTGGATCTCAACAGCGGTAAGATCCT
TGAGAGTTTTCGCCCCGAAGAACGTTTTCCAATGATGAGCACTTTTAAAGTTCTGCTATGTGGCGCGGTA
TTATCCCGTATTGACGCCGGGCAAGAGCAACTCGGTCGCCGCATACACTATTCTCAGAATGACTTGGTTG
AGTACTCACCAGTCACAGAAAAGCATCTTACGGATGGCATGACAGTAAGAGAATTATGCAGTGCTGCCAT
AACCATGAGTGATAACACTGCGGCCAACTTACTTCTGACAACGATCGGAGGACCGAAGGAGCTAACCGCT
TTTTTGCACAACATGGGGGATCATGTAACTCGCCTTGATCGTTGGGAACCGGAGCTGAATGAAGCCATAC
CAAACGACGAGCGTGACACCACGATGCCTGTAGCAATGGCAACAACGTTGCGCAAACTATTAACTGGCGA
ACTACTTACTCTAGCTTCCCGGCAACAATTAATAGACTGGATGGAGGCGGATAAAGTTGCAGGACCACTT
CTGCGCTCGGCCCTTCCGGCTGGCTGGTTTATTGCTGATAAATCTGGAGCCGGTGAGCGTGGGTCTCGCG
GTATCATTGCAGCACTGGGGCCAGATGGTAAGCCCTCCCGTATCGTAGTTATCTACACGACGGGGAGTCA
GGCAACTATGGATGAACGAAATAGACAGATCGCTGAGATAGGTGCCTCACTGATTAAGCATTGGTAACTG
TCAGACCAAGTTTACTCATATATACTTTAGATTGATTTAAAACTTCATTTTTAATTTAAAAGGATCTAGG
TGAAGATCCTTTTTGATAATCTCATGACCAAAATCCCTTAACGTGAGTTTTCGTTCCACTGAGCGTCAGA
CCCCGTAGAAAAGATCAAAGGATCTTCTTGAGATCCTTTTTTTCTGCGCGTAATCTGCTGCTTGCAAACA
AAAAAACCACCGCTACCAGCGGTGGTTTGTTTGCCGGATCAAGAGCTACCAACTCTTTTTCCGAAGGTAA
CTGGCTTCAGCAGAGCGCAGATACCAAATACTGTTCTTCTAGTGTAGCCGTAGTTAGGCCACCACTTCAA
GAACTCTGTAGCACCGCCTACATACCTCGCTCTGCTAATCCTGTTACCAGTGGCTGCTGCCAGTGGCGAT
AAGTCGTGTCTTACCGGGTTGGACTCAAGACGATAGTTACCGGATAAGGCGCAGCGGTCGGGCTGAACGG
GGGGTTCGTGCACACAGCCCAGCTTGGAGCGAACGACCTACACCGAACTGAGATACCTACAGCGTGAGCT
ATGAGAAAGCGCCACGCTTCCCGAAGGGAGAAAGGCGGACAGGTATCCGGTAAGCGGCAGGGTCGGAACA
GGAGAGCGCACGAGGGAGCTTCCAGGGGGAAACGCCTGGTATCTTTATAGTCCTGTCGGGTTTCGCCACC
TCTGACTTGAGCGTCGATTTTTGTGATGCTCGTCAGGGGGGCGGAGCCTATGGAAAAACGCCAGCAACGC
GGCCTTTTTACGGTTCCTGGCCTTTTGCTGGCCTTTTGCTCACATGTTCTTTCCTGCGTTATCCCCTGAT
TCTGTGGATAACCGTATTACCGCCTTTGAGTGAGCTGATACCGCTCGCCGCAGCCGAACGACCGAGCGCA
GCGAGTCAGTGAGCGAGGAAGCGGAAGAGCGCCCAATACGCAAACCGCCTCTCCCCGCGCGTTGGCCGAT
TCATTAATGCAGC
Features (pLannotate 1.2.2; 15 found; start..end, strand, type, name):
    211..658     +  promoter       hSyn promoter: human synapsin I promoter; confers neuron-specific expression (Kügler et al., 2003)
    762..782     +  CDS            capTEV™ (fragment): composite tag for in vivo biotinylation, TEV protease cleavage, and 6xHis tagging
    780..2078    +  CDS            RCaMP: RCaMP is a basic (constitutively fluorescent) red fluorescent protein published in 2013, derived from Entacmaea quadricolor.
   2094..2682    +  misc_feature   WPRE: woodchuck hepatitis virus posttranscriptional regulatory element
   2683..2702    +  misc_feature   MCS (fragment): pBluescript multiple cloning site
   2731..2852    -  polyA_signal   SV40 poly(A) signal: SV40 polyadenylation signal
   2875..2943    -  CDS            large T antigen (fragment): large T antigen from SV40 (simian virus 40)
   3014..3146    +  repeat_region  AAV2 ITR (fragment): inverted terminal repeat of adeno-associated virus serotype 2 inverted
   3141..3210    +  CDS            lacZα (fragment): LacZα fragment of β-galactosidase; lacZ fragment
   3215..3643    +  rep_origin     f1 ori (sequence partly withheld): f1 bacteriophage origin of replication; arrow indicates direction of (+) strand synthesis
   3696..3800    +  promoter       AmpR promoter: bla
   3801..4661    +  CDS            AmpR: β-lactamase; bla; confers resistance to ampicillin, carbenicillin, and related antibiotics
   4832..5420    +  rep_origin     ori: high-copy-number ColE1/pMB1/pBR322/pUC origin of replication
   5603..2       +  CDS            lacI (fragment) (across the origin): lac repressor; lacI; The lac repressor binds to the lac operator to inhibit transcription in E. coli. This inhibition can be relieved by adding lactose or isopropyl-β-D-thiogalactopyranoside (IPTG).
   5653..129     -  repeat_region  AAV2 ITR (across the origin): inverted terminal repeat of adeno-associated virus serotype 2 inverted
