>Addgene plasmid #100848 | pAAV.Syn.NES.jRCaMP1a.WPRE.SV40 | addgene full sequence | sequence record 198236 | Addgene NGS Result
CGCCGGCGACTCAGCGCTGCCTCAGTCTGCGGTGGGCAGCGGAGGAGTCGTGTCGTGCCTGAGAGCGCAG
TCGAATTCAAGCTGCTAGCAAGGATCCACCCGCCACCATGCTGCAGAACGAGCTTGCTCTTAAGTTGGCT
GGACTTGATATTAACAAGACTGGAGGAGGTTCTCATCATCATCATCATCATGGTATGGCTAGCATGACTG
GTGGACAGCAAATGGGTCGGGATCTGTACGACGATGACGATAAGGATCTCGCAACAATGGTCGACTCATC
ACGTCGTAAGTGGAATAAGACAGGTCACGCAGTCAGAGCTATAGGTCGGCTGAGCTCAGCGATCAACTGC
GAAATGATGTACCCAGCGGATGGTGGTCTGCGTGGTTACACTCACATGGCGCTGAAAGTTGATGGCGGCG
GTCACCTGTCCTGTTCTTTCGTGACCACCTACCGCTCCAAAAAGACTGTCGGCAACATTAAGATGCCTGC
CATTCATAGCGTCAGCCACCGTCTGGAGCGCCTGGAGGAGAGCGATAACGAAATGTTTGTCGTACAGCGT
GAACACGCAGTTGCCAAGTTTGTGGGCCTGGGTGGTGGCGGCGGTACCGGAGGGAGCATGAACTCCCTGA
TCAAGGAGAACATGCGTATGAAAGTGGTTCTGGAAGGCTCCGTAAACGGCCACCAGTTCAAATGCACTGG
TGAAGGCGAAGGCAACCCGTATATGGGCACCCAGACTATGCGTATCAAAGTGATCGAGGGTGGTCCGCTG
CCGTTTGCGTTCGACATCCTGGCGACGTCCTTTATGTATGGCTCCCGTACCTTCATCAAATATCCGAAAG
GCATCCCGGATTTCTTTAAGCAGTCCTTCCCGGAAGGTTTTACCTGGGAACGTGTGACCCGTTACGAAGA
CGGCGGCGTAATTACCGTTATGCAAGACACGTCTCTGGAGGATGGCTGCCTGGTGTATCACGTGCAGGTT
CGCGGTGTGAACTTCCCGAGCAATGGTGCTGTAATGCAAAAGAAAACCAAAGGTTGGGAGCCTACGGACT
CCCAAACCACTGAAGAGCAGATCGCAGAATTTAAAGAGGCTTTCTCCCTATTTGACAAGGACGGGGATGG
GACAATAACAACCAAGGAGCTGGGGACGGTGATGCGGTCTCTGGGGCAGAACCCCACAGAAGCAGAGCTG
CAGGACATGATCAATGAAGTAGATGCCGACGGTGACGGCACAATCGACTTCCCTGAGTTCCTGATTATGA
TGGCAAGAAAAATGAAATACACAGACAGTGAAGAAGAAATTAGAGAAGCGTTCGGCGTGTTTGATAAGGA
TGGCAATGGCTACATCAGTGCAGCAGAGCTTCGCCACGTGATGACAAACCTTGGAGAGAAGTTAACAGAT
GAAGAGGTTGATGAAATGATCAGGGAAGCAGACAGCGATGGGGATGGTCAGGTAAACTACGAAGAGTTTG
TACAAATGATGACAGCGAAGTGAAAGCTTATCGATAATCAACCTCTGGATTACAAAATTTGTGAAAGATT
GACTGGTATTCTTAACTATGTTGCTCCTTTTACGCTATGTGGATACGCTGCTTTAATGCCTTTGTATCAT
GCTATTGCTTCCCGTATGGCTTTCATTTTCTCCTCCTTGTATAAATCCTGGTTGCTGTCTCTTTATGAGG
AGTTGTGGCCCGTTGTCAGGCAACGTGGCGTGGTGTGCACTGTGTTTGCTGACGCAACCCCCACTGGTTG
GGGCATTGCCACCACCTGTCAGCTCCTTTCCGGGACTTTCGCTTTCCCCCTCCCTATTGCCACGGCGGAA
CTCATCGCCGCCTGCCTTGCCCGCTGCTGGACAGGGGCTCGGCTGTTGGGCACTGACAATTCCGTGGTGT
TGTCGGGGAAATCATCGTCCTTTCCTTGGCTGCTCGCCTGTGTTGCCACCTGGATTCTGCGCGGGACGTC
CTTCTGCTACGTCCCTTCGGCCCTCAATCCAGCGGACCTTCCTTCCCGCGGCCTGCTGCCGGCTCTGCGG
CCTCTTCCGCGTCTTCGCCTTCGCCCTCAGACGAGTCGGATCTCCCTTTGGGCCGCCTCCCCGCATCGAT
ACCGTCGACCTCGACCCGGGCGGCCGCTTCGAGCAGACATGATAAGATACATTGATGAGTTTGGACAAAC
CACAACTAGAATGCAGTGAAAAAAATGCTTTATTTGTGAAATTTGTGATGCTATTGCTTTATTTGTAACC
ATTATAAGCTGCAATAAACAAGTTAACAACAACAATTGCATTCATTTTATGTTTCAGGTTCAGGGGGAGA
TGTGGGAGGTTTTTTAAAGCAAGTAAAACCTCTACAAATGTGGTAAAATCGATAAGGATCTTCCTAGAGC
ATGGCTACGTAGATAAGTAGCATGGCGGGTTAATCATTAACTACAAGGAACCCCTAGTGATGGAGTTGGC
CACTCCCTCTCTGCGCGCTCGCTCGCTCACTGAGGCCGGGCGACCAAAGGTCGCCCGACGCCCGGGCTTT
GCCCGGGCGGCCTCAGTGAGCGAGCGAGCGCGCAGCTGCATTAATGAATCGGCCAACGCGCGGGGAGAGG
CGGTTTGCGTATTGGGCGCTCTTCCGCTTCCTCGCTCACTGACTCGCTGCGCTCGGTCGTTCGGCTGCGG
CGAGCGGTATCAGCTCACTCAAAGGCGGTAATACGGTTATCCACAGAATCAGGGGATAACGCAGGAAAGA
ACATGTGAGCAAAAGGCCAGCAAAAGGCCAGGAACCGTAAAAAGGCCGCGTTGCTGGCGTTTTTCCATAG
GCTCCGCCCCCCTGACGAGCATCACAAAAATCGACGCTCAAGTCAGAGGTGGCGAAACCCGACAGGACTA
TAAAGATACCAGGCGTTTCCCCCTGGAAGCTCCCTCGTGCGCTCTCCTGTTCCGACCCTGCCGCTTACCG
GATACCTGTCCGCCTTTCTCCCTTCGGGAAGCGTGGCGCTTTCTCATAGCTCACGCTGTAGGTATCTCAG
TTCGGTGTAGGTCGTTCGCTCCAAGCTGGGCTGTGTGCACGAACCCCCCGTTCAGCCCGACCGCTGCGCC
TTATCCGGTAACTATCGTCTTGAGTCCAACCCGGTAAGACACGACTTATCGCCACTGGCAGCAGCCACTG
GTAACAGGATTAGCAGAGCGAGGTATGTAGGCGGTGCTACAGAGTTCTTGAAGTGGTGGCCTAACTACGG
CTACACTAGAAGAACAGTATTTGGTATCTGCGCTCTGCTGAAGCCAGTTACCTTCGGAAAAAGAGTTGGT
AGCTCTTGATCCGGCAAACAAACCACCGCTGGTAGCGGTGGTTTTTTTGTTTGCAAGCAGCAGATTACGC
GCAGAAAAAAAGGATCTCAAGAAGATCCTTTGATCTTTTCTACGGGGTCTGACGCTCAGTGGAACGAAAA
CTCACGTTAAGGGATTTTGGTCATGAGATTATCAAAAAGGATCTTCACCTAGATCCTTTTAAATTAAAAA
TGAAGTTTTAAATCAATCTAAAGTATATATGAGTAAACTTGGTCTGACAGTTACCAATGCTTAATCAGTG
AGGCACCTATCTCAGCGATCTGTCTATTTCGTTCATCCATAGTTGCCTGACTCCCCGTCGTGTAGATAAC
TACGATACGGGAGGGCTTACCATCTGGCCCCAGTGCTGCAATGATACCGCGAGACCCACGCTCACCGGCT
CCAGATTTATCAGCAATAAACCAGCCAGCCGGAAGGGCCGAGCGCAGAAGTGGTCCTGCAACTTTATCCG
CCTCCATCCAGTCTATTAATTGTTGCCGGGAAGCTAGAGTAAGTAGTTCGCCAGTTAATAGTTTGCGCAA
CGTTGTTGCCATTGCTACAGGCATCGTGGTGTCACGCTCGTCGTTTGGTATGGCTTCATTCAGCTCCGGT
TCCCAACGATCAAGGCGAGTTACATGATCCCCCATGTTGTGCAAAAAAGCGGTTAGCTCCTTCGGTCCTC
CGATCGTTGTCAGAAGTAAGTTGGCCGCAGTGTTATCACTCATGGTTATGGCAGCACTGCATAATTCTCT
TACTGTCATGCCATCCGTAAGATGCTTTTCTGTGACTGGTGAGTACTCAACCAAGTCATTCTGAGAATAG
TGTATGCGGCGACCGAGTTGCTCTTGCCCGGCGTCAATACGGGATAATACCGCGCCACATAGCAGAACTT
TAAAAGTGCTCATCATTGGAAAACGTTCTTCGGGGCGAAAACTCTCAAGGATCTTACCGCTGTTGAGATC
CAGTTCGATGTAACCCACTCGTGCACCCAACTGATCTTCAGCATCTTTTACTTTCACCAGCGTTTCTGGG
TGAGCAAAAACAGGAAGGCAAAATGCCGCAAAAAAGGGAATAAGGGCGACACGGAAATGTTGAATACTCA
TACTCTTCCTTTTTCAATATTATTGAAGCATTTATCAGGGTTATTGTCTCATGAGCGGATACATATTTGA
ATGTATTTAGAAAAATAAACAAATAGGGGTTCCGCGCACATTTCCCCGAAAAGTGCCACCTAAATTGTAA
GCGTTAATATTTTGTTAAAATTCGCGTTAAATTTTTGTTAAATCAGCTCATTTTTTAACCAATAGGCCGA
AATCGGCAAAATCCCTTATAAATCAAAAGAATAGACCGAGATAGGGT
[37 nt withheld, positions 4668-4704]
AAAGAACGTGGACTCCAACGTCAAAGG
[49 nt withheld, positions 4732-4780]
T
[91 nt withheld, positions 4782-4872]
G
[124 nt withheld, positions 4874-4997]
CCCATTCGCCATTCAGGCTGCGCAACTGTTGGGAAGGGCGATCGGTGCGGGCCTCTTCGCTATTACGCCA
GCTGCGCGCTCGCTCGCTCACTGAGGCCGCCCGGGCAAAGCCCGGGCGTCGGGCGACCTTTGGTCGCCCG
GCCTCAGTGAGCGAGCGAGCGCGCAGAGAGGGAGTGGCCAACTCCATCACTAGGGGTTCCTTGTAGTTAA
TGATTAACCCGCCATGCTACTTATCTACGTAGCCATGCTCTAGGAAGATCTCTGCAGAGGGCCCTGCGTA
TGAGTGCAAGTGGGTTTTAGGACCAGGATGAGGCGGGGTGGGGGTGCCTACCTGACGACCGACCCCGACC
CACTGGACAAGCACCCAACCCCCATTCCCCAAATTGCGCATCCCCTATCAGAGAGGGGGAGGGGAAACAG
GATGCGGCGAGGCGCGTGCGCACTGCCAGCTTCAGCACCGCGGACAGTGCCTTCGCCCCCGCCTGGCGGC
GCGCGCCACCGCCGCCTCAGCACTGAAGGCGCGCTGACGTCACTCGCCGGTCCCCCGCAAACTCCCCTTC
CCGGCCACCTTGGTCGCGTCCGCGCCGCCGCCGGCCCAGCCGGACCGCACCACGCGAGGCGCGAGATAGG
GGGGCACGGGCGCGACCATCTGCGCTGCGG
Features (pLannotate 1.2.2; 15 found; start..end, strand, type, name):
    174..194     +  CDS            capTEV™ (fragment): composite tag for in vivo biotinylation, TEV protease cleavage, and 6xHis tagging
    192..1490    +  CDS            RCaMP: RCaMP is a basic (constitutively fluorescent) red fluorescent protein published in 2013, derived from Entacmaea quadricolor.
   1506..2094    +  misc_feature   WPRE: woodchuck hepatitis virus posttranscriptional regulatory element
   2095..2114    +  misc_feature   MCS (fragment): pBluescript multiple cloning site
   2143..2264    -  polyA_signal   SV40 poly(A) signal: SV40 polyadenylation signal
   2287..2355    -  CDS            large T antigen (fragment): large T antigen from SV40 (simian virus 40)
   2426..2559    +  repeat_region  AAV2 ITR: inverted terminal repeat of adeno-associated virus serotype 2 inverted
   2553..2609    -  CDS            lacI (fragment): lac repressor; lacI; The lac repressor binds to the lac operator to inhibit transcription in E. coli. This inhibition can be relieved by adding lactose or isopropyl-β-D-thiogalactopyranoside (IPTG).
   2792..3380    -  rep_origin     ori: high-copy-number ColE1/pMB1/pBR322/pUC origin of replication
   3551..4411    -  CDS            AmpR: β-lactamase; bla; confers resistance to ampicillin, carbenicillin, and related antibiotics
   4412..4516    -  promoter       AmpR promoter: bla
   4569..4997    -  rep_origin     f1 ori (sequence partly withheld): f1 bacteriophage origin of replication; arrow indicates direction of (+) strand synthesis
   5002..5071    -  CDS            lacZα (fragment): LacZα fragment of β-galactosidase; lacZ fragment
   5066..5198    -  repeat_region  AAV2 ITR (fragment): inverted terminal repeat of adeno-associated virus serotype 2 inverted
   5280..70      +  promoter       hSyn promoter (across the origin): human synapsin I promoter; confers neuron-specific expression (Kügler et al., 2003)
