[The description below was written by a language model from this plasmid's Addgene catalogue record and pLannotate feature annotations shown in this document.]
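Description:
pAAV.Syn.NES.jRCaMP1a.WPRE.SV40 is a 5,657 bp AAV transfer plasmid for neuron-specific expression of jRCaMP1a, a synthetic red fluorescent genetically encoded calcium indicator (also recorded as RCaMP1h variant 1488). It is propagated in E. coli through a high-copy ColE1/pUC-type origin and selected with ampicillin via the β-lactamase gene and its native promoter. An f1 phage origin is also present. The recorded growth strain is a recombination-deficient one of the kind commonly chosen to keep repeat sequences such as ITRs intact.

The payload sits between two AAV2 inverted terminal repeats, which allow the intervening cassette to be replicated and packaged into AAV particles when rep, cap and helper functions are supplied in trans. Within the ITRs, the human synapsin I promoter drives the RCaMP-family sensor coding sequence. A short annotated match to a His-tag-containing element lies immediately upstream of and overlapping the sensor. The "NES" in the name indicates a nuclear export signal intended to keep the sensor cytoplasmic, although this element is not separately annotated in the feature table. Downstream, a WPRE enhances transcript stability and expression, and an SV40 polyadenylation signal terminates the message. The small lacI, lacZα, large T antigen and MCS hits are backbone or poly(A)-region remnants rather than functional genes.

Two full-sequence records (depositor and repository NGS) have the same length and feature set. They differ in the start coordinate and in the orientation of the bacterial backbone segment relative to the expression cassette. The construct is used to produce AAV for imaging calcium-reported neural activity in the red channel, and the record notes ready-made AAV1 and AAV9 preparations.
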