Addgene plasmid #100848: pAAV.Syn.NES.jRCaMP1a.WPRE.SV40
Purpose: AAV expression of jRCaMP1a, a red fluorescent calcium sensor protein, from the Synapsin promoter
Depositing lab: Douglas Kim & GENIE Project. Publication: Sensitive red protein calcium indicators for imaging neural activity. Dana H, Mohar B, Sun Y, Narayan S, Gordus A, Hasseman JP, Tsegaye G, Holt GT, Hu A, Walpita D, Patel R, Macklin JJ, Bargmann CI, Ahrens MB, Schreiter ER, Jayaraman V, Looger LL, Svoboda K, Kim DS. Elife. 2016 Mar 24;5. pii: e12727. doi: 10.7554/eLife.12727. PubMed 27011354.
Backbone
  Vector backbone: pAAV
  Vector type: Mammalian Expression, AAV
Growth in bacteria
  Bacterial resistance: Ampicillin
  Growth temperature: 37°C
  Growth strain: NEB Stable
  Copy number: Unknown
Gene/Insert
  Gene/Insert name: jRCaMP1a (alt name: RCaMP1h variant 1488)
  Species: Synthetic
  Promoter: Synapsin
  Cloning method: Unknown
  Sequencing primers: 5′ unknown
Terms and licenses: Academic/Nonprofit Terms; Industry Terms: Not Available to Industry
Depositor comments: This plasmid was previously available as pAAV.Syn.NES.jRCaMP1a.WPRE.SV40(p3855) from the Penn Vector Core. This plasmid was created as part of the GENIE project at Janelia Research Campus.
How to cite: pAAV.Syn.NES.jRCaMP1a.WPRE.SV40 was a gift from Douglas Kim & GENIE Project (Addgene plasmid # 100848 ; http://n2t.net/addgene:100848 ; RRID:Addgene_100848) For viral preps, please replace (Addgene plasmid # 100848) in the above sentence with: (Addgene viral prep # 100848-AAV1) or (Addgene viral prep # 100848-AAV9)
